Addgene plasmid #159294: pKLV-EF1aGFP2AKAT7-linker-mAID-W
Purpose: Lentiviral vector expressing GFP and KAT7 (gRNA-resistant, mAID-tagged) driven by human EF1a promoter
Depositing lab: Kosuke Yusa. Depositing organization: Wellcome Sanger Institute. Publication: KAT7 is a genetic vulnerability of acute myeloid leukemias driven by MLL rearrangements. Au YZ, Gu M, De Braekeleer E, Gozdecka M, Aspris D, Tarumoto Y, Cooper J, Yu J, Ong SH, Chen X, Tzelepis K, Huntly BJP, Vassiliou G, Yusa K. Leukemia. 2021 Apr;35(4):1012-1022. doi: 10.1038/s41375-020-1001-z. Epub 2020 Aug 6. PubMed 32764680.
Backbone
  Vector backbone: pKLV-EF1aGFP
  Backbone size w/o insert (bp): 8825
  Total vector size (bp): 10883
  Vector type: Mammalian Expression, Lentiviral
Growth in bacteria
  Bacterial resistance: Ampicillin, 100 μg/mL
  Growth temperature: 37°C
  Growth strain: NEB Stable
  Copy number: High Copy
Gene/Insert
  Gene/Insert name: KAT7
  Species: H. sapiens (human)
  Insert size (bp): 2058
  Mutation: CRISPR sites mutated (gRNA ID. 5 and A10)
  Entrez Gene: KAT7 (a.k.a. HBO1, HBOA, MYST2, ZC2HC7)
  Promoter: human EF1a promoter
  Tag / fusion protein: mAID (auxin-inducible degron)-tagged
  Cloning method: Gibson Cloning
  Sequencing primers: 5′ CTGCTGCCCGACAACCACTACCTG
Terms and licenses: Academic/Nonprofit Terms; Industry Terms: Not Available to Industry
Depositor comments: Please visit https://www.biorxiv.org/content/10.1101/2020.04.25.054049v1 for bioRxiv preprint.
How to cite: pKLV-EF1aGFP2AKAT7-linker-mAID-W was a gift from Kosuke Yusa (Addgene plasmid # 159294 ; http://n2t.net/addgene:159294 ; RRID:Addgene_159294)
