[The description below was written by a language model from this plasmid's Addgene catalogue record and pLannotate feature annotations shown in this document.]
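Description:
pKLV-EF1aGFP2AKAT7-linker-mAID-W is a lentiviral mammalian expression plasmid of about 10.9 kb, built on the pKLV-EF1aGFP backbone. It is maintained in E. coli through a high-copy ColE1/pUC-type origin with ampicillin resistance (AmpR), and also carries an f1 origin and remnants of a lac/lacZα cloning region flanked by T3 and T7 promoters. The viral portion has a third-generation-style layout. A CMV enhancer/promoter is fused to a truncated HIV-1 5' LTR to drive genomic RNA production in packaging cells, followed by the Ψ packaging signal with a gag fragment, the RRE for Rev-dependent export, and the cPPT/CTS. A second truncated LTR element lies downstream of the cargo, followed by a bGH polyadenylation signal.

The payload is a single transcription unit driven by the human EF-1α core promoter with its intron A. EGFP comes first, then, as the name indicates, a 2A peptide (not separately annotated, but consistent with the short gap between the coding regions), then human KAT7 (also known as HBO1/MYST2). KAT7 is joined through a linker to a C-terminal mini-AID degron derived from Arabidopsis IAA17, and a WPRE after the cassette enhances transcript expression. The KAT7 cDNA carries mutations at two CRISPR target sites, making it resistant to the corresponding gRNAs.

This design lets transduced cells be tracked by GFP while the exogenous KAT7 replaces the endogenous gene knocked out by CRISPR. In cells that also express TIR1, adding auxin triggers rapid degradation of the tagged protein. The associated work concerns KAT7 dependency in MLL-rearranged acute myeloid leukaemia. No mammalian drug selection marker is annotated.
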