Features (pLannotate 1.2.2; 28 found; start..end, strand, type, name):
     19..230     +  promoter       EF-1α core promoter: core promoter for human elongation factor EF-1α
    231..1173    +  intron         EF-1α intron A: intron upstream of the start codon of human EF-1α
   1200..1916    +  CDS            EGFP: EGFP is a basic (constitutively fluorescent) green fluorescent protein published in 1996, derived from Aequorea victoria. It is reported to be a rapidly-maturing weak dimer with moderate acid sensitivity.
   1989..3821    +  CDS            KAT7: KAT7_HUMAN - Also known as HBO1 From Homo sapiens (Human).
   3840..4043    +  CDS            mini-AID: minimal degron from the auxin-responsive IAA17 protein of Arabidopsis thaliana (Kubota et al., 2013) acts as an auxin-inducible degron (AID) in the presence of TIR1
   4067..4653    +  misc_feature   WPRE: woodchuck hepatitis virus posttranscriptional regulatory element
   4647..4793    +  CDS            nef (fragment): NEF_HV1LA - Experimental evidence at protein level: Swiss-Prot protein existence level 1. Extracellular Nef protein targets CD4(+) T-lymphocytes for apoptosis by interacting with CXCR4 surface receptors. From Human immunodeficiency virus type 1 group M subtype B (isolate Lai) (HIV-1).
   4801..4979    +  LTR            5' LTR (truncated): truncated 5' long terminal repeat (LTR) from HIV-1
   5005..5116    +  polyA_signal   bGH poly(A) signal: bovine growth hormone polyadenylation signal
   5255..5273    -  promoter       T3 promoter: promoter for bacteriophage T3 RNA polymerase
   5316..5338    -  protein_bind   lac operator (fragment): The lac repressor binds to the lac operator to inhibit transcription in E. coli. This inhibition can be relieved by adding lactose or isopropyl-β-D-thiogalactopyranoside (IPTG). lac repressor encoded by lacI
   5342..5372    -  promoter       lac promoter: promoter for the E. coli lac operon
   5387..5408    -  protein_bind   CAP binding site: CAP binding activates transcription in the presence of cAMP. E. coli catabolite activator protein
   5421..5513    -  CDS            lacI (fragment): lac repressor; lacI; The lac repressor binds to the lac operator to inhibit transcription in E. coli. This inhibition can be relieved by adding lactose or isopropyl-β-D-thiogalactopyranoside (IPTG).
   5696..6284    -  rep_origin     ori: high-copy-number ColE1/pMB1/pBR322/pUC origin of replication
   6455..7315    -  CDS            AmpR: β-lactamase; bla; confers resistance to ampicillin, carbenicillin, and related antibiotics
   7316..7420    -  promoter       AmpR promoter: bla
   7473..7901    -  rep_origin     f1 ori (sequence partly withheld): f1 bacteriophage origin of replication; arrow indicates direction of (+) strand synthesis
   7906..8061    -  CDS            lacZα (fragment): LacZα fragment of β-galactosidase; lacZ fragment
   8069..8087    +  promoter       T7 promoter: promoter for bacteriophage T7 RNA polymerase
   8158..8461    +  enhancer       CMV enhancer: human cytomegalovirus immediate early enhancer
   8462..8661    +  promoter       CMV promoter: human cytomegalovirus (CMV) immediate early promoter
   8679..8859    +  LTR            5' LTR (truncated): truncated 5' long terminal repeat (LTR) from HIV-1
   8906..9031    +  misc_feature   HIV-1 Ψ: packaging signal of human immunodeficiency virus type 1
   9015..9353    +  CDS            HIV-1 gag (fragment): gag protein from human immunodeficiency virus 1; gag
   9528..9761    +  misc_feature   RRE: The Rev response element (RRE) of HIV-1 allows for Rev-dependent mRNA export from the nucleus to the cytoplasm.
  10138..10238   +  CDS            Rev (fragment): human immunodeficiency virus 1 (HIV-1) Rev protein; rev; enhances nuclear export of unspliced and incompletely spliced viral mRNAs
  10288..10405   +  misc_feature   cPPT/CTS: central polypurine tract and central termination sequence of HIV-1
>Addgene plasmid #159294 | pKLV-EF1aGFP2AKAT7-linker-mAID-W | addgene full sequence | sequence record 313584 | Addgene NGS Result
GCTCCGGTGCCCGTCAGTGGGCAGAGCGCACATCGCCCACAGTCCCCGAGAAGTTGGGGGGAGGGGTCGG
CAATTGAACCGGTGCCTAGAGAAAGTGGCGCGGGGTAAACTGGGAAAGTGATGTCGTGTACTGGCTCCGC
CTTTTTCCCGAGGGTGGGGGAGAACCGTATATAAGTGCAGTAGTCGCCGTGAACGTTCTTTTTCGCAACG
GGTTTGCCGCCAGAACACAGGTAAGTGCCGTGTGTGGTTCCCGCGGGCCTGGCCTCTTTACGGGTTATGG
CCCTTGCGTGCCTTGAATTACTTCCACGCCCCTGGCTGCAGTACGTGATTCTTGATCCCGAGCTTCGGGT
TGGAAGTGGGTGGGAGAGTTCGAGGCCTTGCGCTTAAGGAGCCCCTTCGCCTCGTGCTTGAGTTGAGGCC
TGGCCTGGGCGCTGGGGCCGCCGCGTGCGAATCTGGTGGCACCTTCGCGCCTGTCTCGCTGCTTTCGATA
AGTCTCTAGCCATTTAAAATTTTTGATGACCTGCTGCGACGCTTTTTTTCTGGCAAGATAGTCTTGTAAA
TGCGGGCCAAGATCTGCACACTGGTATTTCGGTTTTTGGGGCCGCGGGCGGCGACGGGGCCCGTGCGTCC
CAGCGCACATGTTCGGCGAGGCGGGGCCTGCGAGCGCGGCCACCGAGAATCGGACGGGGGTAGTCTCAAG
CTGGCCGGCCTGCTCTGGTGCCTGGCCTCGCGCCGCCGTGTATCGCCCCGCCCTGGGCGGCAAGGCTGGC
CCGGTCGGCACCAGTTGCGTGAGCGGAAAGATGGCCGCTTCCCGGCCCTGCTGCAGGGAGCTCAAAATGG
AGGACGCGGCGCTCGGGAGAGCGGGCGGGTGAGTCACCCACACAAAGGAAAAGGGCCTTTCCGTCCTCAG
CCGTCGCTTCATGTGACTCCACGGAGTACCGGGCGCCGTCCAGGCACCTCGATTAGTTCTCGAGCTTTTG
GAGTACGTCGTCTTTAGGTTGGGGGGAGGGGTTTTATGCGATGGAGTTTCCCCACACTGAGTGGGTGGAG
ACTGAAGTTAGGCCAGCTTGGCACTTGATGTAATTCTCCTTGGAATTTGCCCTTTTTGAGTTTGGATCTT
GGTTCATTCTCAAGCCTCAGACAGTGGTTCAAAGTTTTTTTCTTCCATTTCAGGTGTCGTGGAAGCTTGG
CGCGCCACCATGGTGAGCAAGGGCGAGGAGCTGTTCACCGGGGTGGTGCCCATCCTGGTCGAGCTGGACG
GCGACGTAAACGGCCACAAGTTCAGCGTGTCCGGCGAGGGCGAGGGCGATGCCACCTACGGCAAGCTGAC
CCTGAAGTTCATCTGCACCACCGGCAAGCTGCCCGTGCCCTGGCCCACCCTCGTGACCACCCTGACCTAC
GGCGTGCAGTGCTTCAGCCGCTACCCCGACCACATGAAGCAGCACGACTTCTTCAAGTCCGCCATGCCCG
AAGGCTACGTCCAGGAGCGCACCATCTTCTTCAAGGACGACGGCAACTACAAGACCCGCGCCGAGGTGAA
GTTCGAGGGCGACACCCTGGTGAACCGCATCGAGCTGAAGGGCATCGACTTCAAGGAGGACGGCAACATC
CTGGGGCACAAGCTGGAGTACAACTACAACAGCCACAACGTCTATATCATGGCCGACAAGCAGAAGAACG
GCATCAAGGTGAACTTCAAGATCCGCCACAACATCGAGGACGGCAGCGTGCAGCTCGCCGACCACTACCA
GCAGAACACCCCCATCGGCGACGGCCCCGTGCTGCTGCCCGACAACCACTACCTGAGCACCCAGTCCGCC
CTGAGCAAAGACCCCAACGAGAAGCGCGATCACATGGTCCTGCTGGAGTTCGTGACCGCCGCCGGGATCA
CTCTCGGCATGGACGAGCTGTACAAGGGCGGCGGGTCCGGAGGAGAGGGCAGAGGAAGTCTCCTAACATG
CGGTGACGTGGAGGAGAATCCTGGCCCAATGCCGCGAAGGAAGAGGAATGCAGGCAGTAGTTCAGATGGA
ACCGAAGATTCCGATTTTTCTACAGATCTCGAGCACACAGACAGTTCAGAAAGTGATGGCACATCCCGAC
GATCTGCTCGAGTCACCCGCTCCTCAGCCAGGCTAAGCCAGAGTTCTCAAGATTCCAGTCCTGTTCGAAA
TCTGCAGTCTTTTGGCACTGAGGAGCCTGCTTACTCTACCAGAAGAGTGACCCGTAGTCAGCAGCAGCCT
ACCCCAGTGACACCGAAAAAATACCCTCTTCGGCAGACTCGTTCATCTGGTTCAGAAACTGAGCAAGTGG
TTGATTTTTCAGATAGAGAAACTAAAAATACAGCTGATCATGATGAGTCACCGCCTCGAACTCCAACTGG
AAATGCGCCTTCTTCTGAGTCTGACATAGACATCTCCAGCCCCAATGTATCTCACGATGAGAGCATTGCC
AAGGACATGTCCCTGAAGGACTCAGGCAGTGATCTCTCTCATCGCCCCAAGCGCCGTCGCTTCCATGAAA
GCTACAACTTCAATATGAAGTGTCCTACACCAGGCTGTAACTCTCTAGGACACCTTACAGGAAAACATGA
GAGACATTTCTCCATCTCAGGATGCCCACTGTATCATAACCTCTCAGCTGACGAATGCAAGGTGAGAGCA
CAGAGCCGGGATAAGCAGATAGAAGAAAGGATGCTGTCTCACAGGCAAGATGACAACAACAGGCATGCAA
CCAGGCACCAGGCACCAACGGAGAGACAGCTTCGATATAAGGAAAAAGTGGCTGAACTCAGGAAGAAAAG
AAATTCTGGACTGAGCAAAGAACAGAAAGAGAAATATATGGAACACAGACAGACCTATGGGAACACACGG
GAACCTCTTTTAGAAAACCTGACAAGCGAGTATGACTTGGATCTTTTCCGAAGAGCACAAGCCCGGGCTT
CAGAGGATTTGGAGAAGTTAAGGCTGCAAGGCCAAATCACAGAGGGAAGCAACATGATTAAAACAATTGC
TTTTGGCCGCTACGAGCTGGACACATGGTATCATTCTCCATATCCTGAAGAATATGCACGGCTGGGACGT
CTCTATATGTGTGAATTCTGTTTAAAATATATGAAGAGCCAAACGATACTCCGCCGGCACATGGCCAAAT
GTGTGTGGAAACACCCACCTGGTGATGAGATATATCGCAAAGGTTCAATCTCTGTGTTTGAAGTGGATGG
CAAGAAAAACAAGATCTACTGCCAAAACCTGTGCCTGTTGGCCAAACTTTTTCTGGACCACAAGACATTA
TATTATGATGTGGAGCCCTTCCTGTTCTATGTTATGACAGAGGCGGACAACACTGGCTGTCACCTGATTG
GATATTTTTCTAAGGAAAAGAATTCATTCCTCAACTACAACGTCTCCTGTATCCTTACTATGCCTCAGTA
CATGAGACAGGGCTATGGCAAGATGCTTATTGATTTCAGTTATTTGCTTTCCAAAGTCGAAGAAAAAGTT
GGCTCCCCAGAACGTCCACTCTCAGATCTGGGGCTTATAAGCTATCGCAGTTACTGGAAAGAAGTACTTC
TCCGCTATCTCCACAACTTCCAAGGCAAAGAGATTTCTATCAAAGAAATCAGTCAGGAGACGGCTGTGAA
TCCTGTGGACATTGTCAGCACTCTGCAAGCCCTTCAGATGCTCAAATACTGGAAGGGAAAACACCTAGTT
TTAAAGAGACAGGACCTGATTGATGAGTGGATAGCCAAAGAGGCCAAAAGGTCCAACTCCAATAAAACCA
TGGATCCCAGCTGCTTAAAATGGACCCCTCCCAAGGGCACTGGAAGCGGAGCTGGCGCTAAGGAGAAGAG
TGCTTGTCCTAAAGATCCAGCCAAACCTCCGGCCAAGGCACAAGTTGTGGGATGGCCACCGGTGAGATCA
TACCGGAAGAACGTGATGGTTTCCTGCCAAAAATCAAGCGGTGGCCCGGAGGCGGCGGCGTTCGTGAAGG
TATCAATGGACGGAGCACCGTACTTGAGGAAAATCGATTTGAGGATGTATAAATAAAAGTAAGAATTCGC
GGCCGCTCAACCTCTGGATTACAAAATTTGTGAAAGATTGACTGGTATTCTTAACTATGTTGCTCCTTTT
ACGCTATGTGGATACGCTGCTTTAATGCCTTTGTATCATGCTATTGCTTCCCGTATGGCTTTCATTTTCT
CCTCCTTGTATAAATCCTGGTTGCTGTCTCTTTATGAGGAGTTGTGGCCCGTTGTCAGGCAACGTGGCGT
GGTGTGCACTGTGTTTGCTGACGCAACCCCCACTGGTTGGGGCATTGCCACCACCTGTCAGCTCCTTTCC
GGGACTTTCGCTTTCCCCCTCCCTATTGCCACGGCGGAACTCATCGCCGCCTGCCTTGCCCGCTGCTGGA
CAGGGGCTCGGCTGTTGGGCACTGACAATTCCGTGGTGTTGTCGGGGAAATCATCGTCCTTTCCTTGGCT
GCTCGCCTGTGTTGCCACCTGGATTCTGCGCGGGACGTCCTTCTGCTACGTCCCTTCGGCCCTCAATCCA
GCGGACCTTCCTTCCCGCGGCCTGCTGCCGGCTCTGCGGCCTCTTCCGCGTCTTCGCCTTCGCCCTCAGA
CGAGTCGGATCTCCCTTTGGGCCGCCTCCCCGCAGGTACCTTTAAGACCAATGACTTACAAGGCAGCTGT
AGATCTTAGCCACTTTTTAAAAGAAAAGGGGGGACTGGAAGGGCTAATTCACTCCCAAAGAAGTCAAGAT
CTGCTTTTTGCCTGTACTGGGTCTCTCTGGTTAGACCAGAGTCTCTCTGGTTAGACCAGATCTGAGCCTG
GGAGCTCTCTGGCTAACTAGGGAACCCACTGCTTAAGCCTCAATAAAGCTTGCCTTGAGTGCTTCAAGTA
GTGTGTGCCCGTCTGTTGTGTGACTCTGGTAACTAGAGATCCCTCAGACCCTTTTAGTCAGTGTGGAAAA
TCTCTAGCAGTTTAAACCCGCTGATCAGCCTCGACTGTGCCTTCTAGTTGCCAGCCATCTGTTGTTTGCC
CCTCCCCCGTGCCTTCCTTGACCCTGGAAGGTGCCACTCCCACTGTCCTTTCCTAATAAAATGAGGAAAT
TGCATCGCATTGTCTGAGTAGGTGTCATTCTATTCTGGGGGGTGGGGTGGGGCAGGACAGCAAGGGGGAG
GATTGGGAAGTCAATAGCAGGCATGCTGGGGATGCGGTGGGCTCTATGGGCGGCCGTTAATTAAGCTTTT
GTTCCCTTTAGTGAGGGTTAATTGCGCGCTTGGCGTAATCATGGTCATAGCTGTTTCCTGTGTGAAATTG
TTATCCGCTCACAATTCCACACAACATACGAGCCGGGAGCATAAAGTGTAAAGCCTGGGGTGCCTAATGA
GTGAGCTAACTCACATTAATTGCGTTGCGCTCACTGCCCGCTTTCCAGTCGGGAAACCTGTCGTGCCAGC
TGCATTAATGAATCGGCCAACGCGCGGGGAGAGGCGGTTTGCGTATTGGGCGCTCTTCCGCTTCCTCGCT
CACTGACTCGCTGCGCTCGGTCGTTCGGCTGCGGCGAGCGGTATCAGCTCACTCAAAGGCGGTAATACGG
TTATCCACAGAATCAGGGGATAACGCAGGAAAGAACATGTGAGCAAAAGGCCAGCAAAAGGCCAGGAACC
GTAAAAAGGCCGCGTTGCTGGCGTTTTTCCATAGGCTCCGCCCCCCTGACGAGCATCACAAAAATCGACG
CTCAAGTCAGAGGTGGCGAAACCCGACAGGACTATAAAGATACCAGGCGTTTCCCCCTGGAAGCTCCCTC
GTGCGCTCTCCTGTTCCGACCCTGCCGCTTACCGGATACCTGTCCGCCTTTCTCCCTTCGGGAAGCGTGG
CGCTTTCTCATAGCTCACGCTGTAGGTATCTCAGTTCGGTGTAGGTCGTTCGCTCCAAGCTGGGCTGTGT
GCACGAACCCCCCGTTCAGCCCGACCGCTGCGCCTTATCCGGTAACTATCGTCTTGAGTCCAACCCGGTA
AGACACGACTTATCGCCACTGGCAGCAGCCACTGGTAACAGGATTAGCAGAGCGAGGTATGTAGGCGGTG
CTACAGAGTTCTTGAAGTGGTGGCCTAACTACGGCTACACTAGAAGAACAGTATTTGGTATCTGCGCTCT
GCTGAAGCCAGTTACCTTCGGAAAAAGAGTTGGTAGCTCTTGATCCGGCAAACAAACCACCGCTGGTAGC
GGTGGTTTTTTTGTTTGCAAGCAGCAGATTACGCGCAGAAAAAAAGGATCTCAAGAAGATCCTTTGATCT
TTTCTACGGGGTCTGACGCTCAGTGGAACGAAAACTCACGTTAAGGGATTTTGGTCATGAGATTATCAAA
AAGGATCTTCACCTAGATCCTTTTAAATTAAAAATGAAGTTTTAAATCAATCTAAAGTATATATGAGTAA
ACTTGGTCTGACAGTTACCAATGCTTAATCAGTGAGGCACCTATCTCAGCGATCTGTCTATTTCGTTCAT
CCATAGTTGCCTGACTCCCCGTCGTGTAGATAACTACGATACGGGAGGGCTTACCATCTGGCCCCAGTGC
TGCAATGATACCGCGAGACCCACGCTCACCGGCTCCAGATTTATCAGCAATAAACCAGCCAGCCGGAAGG
GCCGAGCGCAGAAGTGGTCCTGCAACTTTATCCGCCTCCATCCAGTCTATTAATTGTTGCCGGGAAGCTA
GAGTAAGTAGTTCGCCAGTTAATAGTTTGCGCAACGTTGTTGCCATTGCTACAGGCATCGTGGTGTCACG
CTCGTCGTTTGGTATGGCTTCATTCAGCTCCGGTTCCCAACGATCAAGGCGAGTTACATGATCCCCCATG
TTGTGCAAAAAAGCGGTTAGCTCCTTCGGTCCTCCGATCGTTGTCAGAAGTAAGTTGGCCGCAGTGTTAT
CACTCATGGTTATGGCAGCACTGCATAATTCTCTTACTGTCATGCCATCCGTAAGATGCTTTTCTGTGAC
TGGTGAGTACTCAACCAAGTCATTCTGAGAATAGTGTATGCGGCGACCGAGTTGCTCTTGCCCGGCGTCA
ATACGGGATAATACCGCGCCACATAGCAGAACTTTAAAAGTGCTCATCATTGGAAAACGTTCTTCGGGGC
GAAAACTCTCAAGGATCTTACCGCTGTTGAGATCCAGTTCGATGTAACCCACTCGTGCACCCAACTGATC
TTCAGCATCTTTTACTTTCACCAGCGTTTCTGGGTGAGCAAAAACAGGAAGGCAAAATGCCGCAAAAAAG
GGAATAAGGGCGACACGGAAATGTTGAATACTCATACTCTTCCTTTTTCAATATTATTGAAGCATTTATC
AGGGTTATTGTCTCATGAGCGGATACATATTTGAATGTATTTAGAAAAATAAACAAATAGGGGTTCCGCG
CACATTTCCCCGAAAAGTGCCACCTAAATTGTAAGCGTTAATATTTTGTTAAAATTCGCGTTAAATTTTT
GTTAAATCAGCTCATTTTTTAACCAATAGGCCGAAATCGGCAAAATCCCTTATAAATCAAAAGAATAGAC
CGAGATAGGGT
[37 nt withheld, positions 7572-7608]
AAAGAACGTGGACTCCAACGTCAAAGG
[49 nt withheld, positions 7636-7684]
T
[91 nt withheld, positions 7686-7776]
G
[124 nt withheld, positions 7778-7901]
CCCATTCGCCATTCAGGCTGCGCAACTGTTGGGAAGGGCGATCGGTGCGGGCCTCTTCGCTATTACGCCA
GCTGGCGAAAGGGGGATGTGCTGCAAGGCGATTAAGTTGGGTAACGCCAGGGTTTTCCCAGTCACGACGT
TGTAAAACGACGGCCAGTGAGCGCGCGTAATACGACTCACTATAGGGCGAATTGACTAGTTATTAATAGT
AATCAATTACGGGGTCATTAGTTCATAGCCCATATATGGAGTTCCGCGTTACATAACTTACGGTAAATGG
CCCGCCTGGCTGACCGCCCAACGACCCCCGCCCATTGACGTCAATAATGACGTATGTTCCCATAGTAACG
CCAATAGGGACTTTCCATTGACGTCAATGGGTGGAGTATTTACGGTAAACTGCCCACTTGGCAGTACATC
AAGTGTATCATATGCCAAGTACGCCCCCTATTGACGTCAATGACGGTAAATGGCCCGCCTGGCATTATGC
CCAGTACATGACCTTATGGGACTTTCCTACTTGGCAGTACATCTACGTATTAGTCATCGCTATTACCATG
GTGATGCGGTTTTGGCAGTACATCAATGGGCGTGGATAGCGGTTTGACTCACGGGGATTTCCAAGTCTCC
ACCCCATTGACGTCAATGGGAGTTTGTTTTGGCACCAAAATCAACGGGACTTTCCAAAATGTCGTAACAA
CTCCGCCCCATTGACGCAAATGGGCGGTAGGCGTGTACGGTGGGAGGTCTATATAAGCAGCGCGTTTTGC
CTGTACTGGGTCTCTCTGGTTAGACCAGATCTGAGCCTGGGAGCTCTCTGGCTAACTAGGGAACCCACTG
CTTAAGCCTCAATAAAGCTTGCCTTGAGTGCTTCAAGTAGTGTGTGCCCGTCTGTTGTGTGACTCTGGTA
ACTAGAGATCCCTCAGACCCTTTTAGTCAGTGTGGAAAATCTCTAGCAGTGGCGCCCGAACAGGGACTTG
AAAGCGAAAGGGAAACCAGAGGAGCTCTCTCGACGCAGGACTCGGCTTGCTGAAGCGCGCACGGCAAGAG
GCGAGGGGCGGCGACTGGTGAGTACGCCAAAAATTTTGACTAGCGGAGGCTAGAAGGAGAGAGATGGGTG
CGAGAGCGTCAGTATTAAGCGGGGGAGAATTAGATCGCGATGGGAAAAAATTCGGTTAAGGCCAGGGGGA
AAGAAAAAATATAAATTAAAACATATAGTATGGGCAAGCAGGGAGCTAGAACGATTCGCAGTTAATCCTG
GCCTGTTAGAAACATCAGAAGGCTGTAGACAAATACTGGGACAGCTACAACCATCCCTTCAGACAGGATC
AGAAGAACTTAGATCATTATATAATACAGTAGCAACCCTCTATTGTGTGCATCAAAGGATAGAGATAAAA
GACACCAAGGAAGCTTTAGACAAGATAGAGGAAGAGCAAAACAAAAGTAAGACCACCGCACAGCAAGCGG
CCGGCCGCTGATCTTCAGACCTGGAGGAGGAGATATGAGGGACAATTGGAGAAGTGAATTATATAAATAT
AAAGTAGTAAAAATTGAACCATTAGGAGTAGCACCCACCAAGGCAAAGAGAAGAGTGGTGCAGAGAGAAA
AAAGAGCAGTGGGAATAGGAGCTTTGTTCCTTGGGTTCTTGGGAGCAGCAGGAAGCACTATGGGCGCAGC
GTCAATGACGCTGACGGTACAGGCCAGACAATTATTGTCTGGTATAGTGCAGCAGCAGAACAATTTGCTG
AGGGCTATTGAGGCGCAACAGCATCTGTTGCAACTCACAGTCTGGGGCATCAAGCAGCTCCAGGCAAGAA
TCCTGGCTGTGGAAAGATACCTAAAGGATCAACAGCTCCTGGGGATTTGGGGTTGCTCTGGAAAACTCAT
TTGCACCACTGCTGTGCCTTGGAATGCTAGTTGGAGTAATAAATCTCTGGAACAGATTTGGAATCACACG
ACCTGGATGGAGTGGGACAGAGAAATTAACAATTACACAAGCTTAATACACTCCTTAATTGAAGAATCGC
AAAACCAGCAAGAAAAGAATGAACAAGAATTATTGGAATTAGATAAATGGGCAAGTTTGTGGAATTGGTT
TAACATAACAAATTGGCTGTGGTATATAAAATTATTCATAATGATAGTAGGAGGCTTGGTAGGTTTAAGA
ATAGTTTTTGCTGTACTTTCTATAGTGAATAGAGTTAGGCAGGGATATTCACCATTATCGTTTCAGACCC
ACCTCCCAACCCCGAGGGGACCCGACAGGCCCGAAGGAATAGAAGAAGAAGGTGGAGAGAGAGACAGAGA
CAGATCCATTCGATTAGTGAACGGATCGGCACTGCGTGCGCCAATTCTGCAGACAAATGGCAGTATTCAT
CCACAATTTTAAAAGAAAAGGGGGGATTGGGGGGTACAGTGCAGGGGAAAGAATAGTAGACATAATAGCA
ACAGACATACAAACTAAAGAATTACAAAAACAAATTACAAAAATTCAAAATTTTCGGGTTTATTACAGGG
ACAGCAGAGATCCAGTTTGGTTAGTACCGGGCCCTACGCGTGAGGGGCGCGGAAGCCGGGGCGGAGGAGG
AGCCAACCCCGGGCTGGGCTGAGACCCGCAGAGGAAGACGCTCTAGGGATTTGTCCCGGACTAGCGAGAT
GGCAAGGCTGAGGACGGGAGGCTGATTGAGAGGCGAAGGTACACCCTAATCTCAATACAACCTTTGGAGC
TAAGCCAGCAATGGTAGAGGGAAGATTCTGCACGTCCCTTCCAGGCGGCCTCCCCGTCACCACCCCCCCC
AACCCGCCCCGACCGGAGCTGAGAGTAATTCATACAAAAGGACTCGCCCCTGCCTTGGGGAATCCCAGGG
ACCGTCGTTAAACTCCCACTAACGTAGAACCCAGAGATCGCTGCGTTCCCGCCCCCTCACCCGCCCGCTC
TCGTCATCACTGAGGTGGAGAAGAGCATGCGTGAG
